>Addgene plasmid #161351 | pDONR221-SLC7A4_STOP | addgene full sequence | sequence record 416388 | Addgene NGS Result
CTTTCCTGCGTTATCCCCTGATTCTGTGGATAACCGTATTACCGCCTTTGAGTGAGCTGATACCGCTCGC
CGCAGCCGAACGACCGAGCGCAGCGAGTCAGTGAGCGAGGAAGCGGAAGAGCGCCCAATACGCAAACCGC
CTCTCCCCGCGCGTTGGCCGATTCATTAATGCAGCTGGCACGACAGGTTTCCCGACTGGAAAGCGGGCAG
TGAGCGCAACGCAATTAATACGCGTACCGCTAGCCAGGAAGAGTTTGTAGAAACGCAAAAAGGCCATCCG
TCAGGATGGCCTTCTGCTTAGTTTGATGCCTGGCAGTTTATGGCGGGCGTCCTGCCCGCCACCCTCCGGG
CCGTTGCTTCACAACGTTCAAATCCGCTCCCGGCGGATTTGTCCTACTCAGGAGAGCGTTCACCGACAAA
CAACAGATAAAACGAAAGGCCCAGTCTTCCGACTGAGCCTTTCGTTTTATTTGATGCCTGGCAGTTCCCT
ACTCTCGCGTTAACGCTAGCATGGATGTTTTCCCAGTCACGACGTTGTAAAACGACGGCCAGTCTTAAGC
TCGGGCCCCAAATAATGATTTTATTTTGACTGATAGTGACCTGTTCGTTGCAACACATTGATGAGCAATG
CTTTTTTATAATGCCAACTTTGTACAAAAAAGCAGGCTCCACCATGGCAAGGGGACTGCCAACAATCGCA
TCCCTGGCAAGGCTGTGCCAGAAGCTGAACAGACTGAAGCCCCTGGAGGACAGCACCATGGAGACATCCC
TGCGGAGATGTCTGAGCACCCTGGATCTGACACTGCTGGGAGTGGGAGGAATGGTGGGATCCGGACTGTA
CGTGCTGACCGGAGCAGTGGCAAAGGAGGTGGCAGGACCTGCCGTGCTGCTGTCCTTTGGCGTGGCAGCA
GTGGCATCTCTGCTGGCCGCCCTGTGCTATGCAGAGTTCGGAGCAAGGGTGCCAAGAACCGGAAGCGCCT
ACCTGTTTACATATGTCTCAATGGGAGAGCTTTGGGCCTTCCTGATCGGCTGGAACGTGCTGCTGGAGTA
CATCATCGGAGGAGCAGCAGTGGCAAGGGCATGGTCTGGCTATCTGGACAGCATGTTTTCCCACTCTATC
AGAAATTTCACCGAGACACACGTGGGATCCTGGCAGGTGCCACTGCTGGGACACTACCCTGATTTTCTGG
CAGCAGGAATCATCCTGCTGGCATCTGCCTTCGTGAGCTGCGGAGCACGGGTGAGCTCCTGGCTGAACCA
CACATTCAGCGCCATCTCCCTGCTGGTCATCCTGTTCATCGTGATCCTGGGCTTCATCCTGGCCCAGCCA
CACAATTGGAGCGCCGACGAGGGAGGATTTGCACCTTTCGGCTTTTCTGGCGTGATGGCCGGCACCGCCA
GCTGTTTCTACGCCTTTGTGGGCTTCGATGTGATCGCAGCATCTAGCGAGGAGGCACAGAACCCAAGGCG
CTCCGTGCCACTGGCAATCGCAATCTCTCTGGCAATCGCAGCAGGAGCCTATATCCTGGTGTCCACCGTG
CTGACACTGATGGTGCCATGGCACTCCCTGGACCCAGATTCTGCCCTGGCAGACGCCTTTTACCAGAGGG
GCTATAGATGGGCAGGCTTCATCGTGGCAGCAGGATCTATCTGTGCCATGAATACAGTGCTGCTGTCCCT
GCTGTTTTCTCTGCCCAGGATCGTGTACGCAATGGCAGCAGACGGACTGTTCTTTCAGGTGTTCGCACAC
GTGCACCCTAGGACCCAGGTGCCAGTGGCAGGCACACTGGCCTTTGGCCTGCTGACCGCCTTCCTGGCCC
TGCTGCTGGATCTGGAGAGCCTGGTGCAGTTCCTGTCCCTGGGCACCCTGCTGGCCTATACCTTTGTGGC
CACATCCATCATCGTGCTGAGGTTCCAGAAGTCCTCTCCCCCTAGCTCCCCTGGACCAGCATCCCCAGGA
CCTCTGACAAAGCAGCAGTCTAGCTTTTCTGACCACCTGCAGCTGGTGGGAACCGTGCACGCAAGCGTGC
CAGAGCCAGGAGAGCTGAAGCCTGCCCTGAGGCCATACCTGGGCTTCCTGGATGGCTATAGCCCAGGAGC
AGTGGTGACATGGGCACTGGGCGTGATGCTGGCATCCGCCATCACAATCGGCTGCGTGCTGGTGTTTGGC
AACTCTACCCTGCACCTGCCTCACTGGGGCTACATCCTGCTGCTGCTGCTGACCTCTGTGATGTTTCTGC
TGAGCCTGCTGGTGCTGGGAGCACACCAGCAGCAGTATCGGGAGGACCTGTTCCAGATCCCTATGGTGCC
ACTGATCCCCGCCCTGAGCATCGTGCTGAATATCTGTCTGATGCTGAAGCTGAGCTACCTGACCTGGGTG
AGATTTTCCATCTGGCTGCTGATGGGCCTGGCCGTGTACTTCGGCTATGGCATCAGGCACTCTAAGGAGA
ACCAGCGCGAGCTGCCTGGCCTGAATTCTACACACTATGTGGTGTTCCCAAGAGGCAGCCTGGAGGAGAC
CGTGCAGGCCATGCAGCCACCCAGCCAGGCCCCCGCCCAGGATCCTGGCCACATGGAGTAAGACCCAGCT
TTCTTGTACAAAGTTGGCATTATAAGAAAGCATTGCTTATCAATTTGTTGCAACGAACAGGTCACTATCA
GTCAAAATAAAATCATTATTTGCCATCCAGCTGATATCCCCTATAGTGAGTCGTATTACATGGTCATAGC
TGTTTCCTGGCAGCTCTGGCCCGTGTCTCAAAATCTCTGATGTTACATTGCACAAGATAAAAATATATCA
TCATGAACAATAAAACTGTCTGCTTACATAAACAGTAATACAAGGGGTGTTATGAGCCATATTCAACGGG
AAACGTCGAGGCCGCGATTAAATTCCAACATGGATGCTGATTTATATGGGTATAAATGGGCTCGCGATAA
TGTCGGGCAATCAGGTGCGACAATCTATCGCTTGTATGGGAAGCCCGATGCGCCAGAGTTGTTTCTGAAA
CATGGCAAAGGTAGCGTTGCCAATGATGTTACAGATGAGATGGTCAGACTAAACTGGCTGACGGAATTTA
TGCCTCTTCCGACCATCAAGCATTTTATCCGTACTCCTGATGATGCATGGTTACTCACCACTGCGATCCC
CGGAAAAACAGCATTCCAGGTATTAGAAGAATATCCTGATTCAGGTGAAAATATTGTTGATGCGCTGGCA
GTGTTCCTGCGCCGGTTGCATTCGATTCCTGTTTGTAATTGTCCTTTTAACAGCGATCGCGTATTTCGTC
TCGCTCAGGCGCAATCACGAATGAATAACGGTTTGGTTGATGCGAGTGATTTTGATGACGAGCGTAATGG
CTGGCCTGTTGAACAAGTCTGGAAAGAAATGCATAAACTTTTGCCATTCTCACCGGATTCAGTCGTCACT
CATGGTGATTTCTCACTTGATAACCTTATTTTTGACGAGGGGAAATTAATAGGTTGTATTGATGTTGGAC
GAGTCGGAATCGCAGACCGATACCAGGATCTTGCCATCCTATGGAACTGCCTCGGTGAGTTTTCTCCTTC
ATTACAGAAACGGCTTTTTCAAAAATATGGTATTGATAATCCTGATATGAATAAATTGCAGTTTCATTTG
ATGCTCGATGAGTTTTTCTAATCAGAATTGGTTAATTGGTTGTAACACTGGCAGAGCATTACGCTGACTT
GACGGGACGGCGCAAGCTCATGACCAAAATCCCTTAACGTGAGTTACGCGTCGTTCCACTGAGCGTCAGA
CCCCGTAGAAAAGATCAAAGGATCTTCTTGAGATCCTTTTTTTCTGCGCGTAATCTGCTGCTTGCAAACA
AAAAAACCACCGCTACCAGCGGTGGTTTGTTTGCCGGATCAAGAGCTACCAACTCTTTTTCCGAAGGTAA
CTGGCTTCAGCAGAGCGCAGATACCAAATACTGTTCTTCTAGTGTAGCCGTAGTTAGGCCACCACTTCAA
GAACTCTGTAGCACCGCCTACATACCTCGCTCTGCTAATCCTGTTACCAGTGGCTGCTGCCAGTGGCGAT
AAGTCGTGTCTTACCGGGTTGGACTCAAGACGATAGTTACCGGATAAGGCGCAGCGGTCGGGCTGAACGG
GGGGTTCGTGCACACAGCCCAGCTTGGAGCGAACGACCTACACCGAACTGAGATACCTACAGCGTGAGCT
ATGAGAAAGCGCCACGCTTCCCGAAGGGAGAAAGGCGGACAGGTATCCGGTAAGCGGCAGGGTCGGAACA
GGAGAGCGCACGAGGGAGCTTCCAGGGGGAAACGCCTGGTATCTTTATAGTCCTGTCGGGTTTCGCCACC
TCTGACTTGAGCGTCGATTTTTGTGATGCTCGTCAGGGGGGCGGAGCCTATGGAAAAACGCCAGCAACGC
GGCCTTTTTACGGTTCCTGGCCTTTTGCTGGCCTTTTGCTCACATGTT
Features (pLannotate 1.2.2; 10 found; start..end, strand, type, name):
    121..213     +  CDS            lacI (fragment): lac repressor; lacI; The lac repressor binds to the lac operator to inhibit transcription in E. coli. This inhibition can be relieved by adding lactose or isopropyl-β-D-thiogalactopyranoside (IPTG).
    268..295     -  terminator     rrnB T2 terminator: transcription terminator T2 from the E. coli rrnB gene
    427..470     +  terminator     rrnB T1 terminator: Escherichia coli rrnB; transcription terminator T1 from the E. coli rrnB gene
    517..553     -  CDS            lacZα (fragment): LacZα fragment of β-galactosidase; lacZ fragment
    569..668     +  protein_bind   attL1: mutant version of attL; recombination site for the Gateway® LR reaction LR Clonase™
    674..2578    +  CDS            SLC7A4: CTR4_HUMAN - Experimental evidence at transcript level: Swiss-Prot protein existence level 2. Involved in the transport of the cationic amino acids (arginine, lysine and ornithine). From Homo sapiens (Human).
   2583..2682    -  protein_bind   attL2: mutant version of attL; recombination site for the Gateway® LR reaction LR Clonase™
   2700..2718    -  promoter       T7 promoter: promoter for bacteriophage T7 RNA polymerase
   2852..3661    +  CDS            KanR: aminoglycoside phosphotransferase; aph(3')-Ia; confers resistance to kanamycin in bacteria or G418 (Geneticin®) in eukaryotes
   3808..4396    +  rep_origin     ori: high-copy-number ColE1/pMB1/pBR322/pUC origin of replication
