[The description below was written by a language model from this plasmid's Addgene catalogue record and pLannotate feature annotations shown in this document.]
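Description:
pDONR221-SLC7A4_STOP is a Gateway entry clone built on the pDONR221 backbone and carrying a codon-optimized open reading frame for human SLC7A4 (also known as CAT-4 or HCAT3), a solute carrier family member annotated as being involved in transport of the cationic amino acids arginine, lysine and ornithine. The sequenced plasmid is about 4.5 kb. It is maintained in E. coli through a high-copy ColE1/pUC-type origin and selected with kanamycin via an aminoglycoside phosphotransferase (KanR) gene. Although the catalogue lists the vector type as mammalian expression, the feature table shows no eukaryotic promoter or polyadenylation signal. The plasmid serves as a shuttle for the ORF rather than as an expression vector.

The roughly 1.9 kb SLC7A4 coding sequence sits between attL1 and attL2 sites. These are the recombination sites used by LR Clonase to transfer the insert directionally into any attR-containing destination vector, which then supplies the promoter, any tags and the host-specific selection. Upstream of attL1 lie the rrnB T1 and T2 terminators, which insulate the insert from read-through transcription in bacteria. A T7 promoter lies just beyond attL2, oriented back toward the insert. Short lacI and lacZα fragments were also detected and appear to be backbone remnants.

This version keeps a stop codon at the end of the ORF, so it suits untagged or N-terminally tagged expression after transfer. A companion clone without the stop codon exists for C-terminal fusions. The construct belongs to a consortium collection of SLC transporter clones intended for subcloning into custom expression vectors for transporter research and drug discovery.
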