Addgene plasmid #161351: pDONR221-SLC7A4_STOP
Purpose: Gateway entry clone with codon-optimized ORF sequence for subcloning into custom expression vectors. Contains a STOP codon at the end of the codon-optimized ORF sequence.
Depositing lab: RESOLUTE Consortium & Giulio Superti-Furga. Depositing organization: CeMM Research Center for Molecular Medicine. Publication: The RESOLUTE consortium: unlocking SLC transporters for drug discovery. Superti-Furga G, Lackner D, Wiedmer T, Ingles-Prieto A, Barbosa B, Girardi E, Goldmann U, Gurtl B, Klavins K, Klimek C, Lindinger S, Lineiro-Retes E, Muller AC, Onstein S, Redinger G, Reil D, Sedlyarov V, Wolf G, Crawford M, Everley R, ... Steppan CM. Nat Rev Drug Discov. 2020 Jul;19(7):429-430. doi: 10.1038/d41573-020-00056-6. PubMed 32265506.
Backbone
  Vector backbone: pDONR221
  Backbone manufacturer: ThermoFisher Scientific
  Backbone size w/o insert (bp): 2550
  Vector type: Mammalian Expression
Growth in bacteria
  Bacterial resistance: Kanamycin, 50 μg/mL
  Growth temperature: 37°C
  Growth strain: NEB Stable
  Copy number: High Copy
Gene/Insert
  Gene/Insert name: SLC7A4 (alt name: HCAT3, CAT-4, VH)
  Species: H. sapiens (human)
  Insert size (bp): 1908
  Entrez Gene: SLC7A4 (a.k.a. CAT-4, CAT4, HCAT3, VH)
  Cloning method: Gateway Cloning
  Sequencing primers: 5′ M13-fwd; 3′ M13-rev
Terms and licenses: Academic/Nonprofit Terms; Industry Terms
Depositor comments: This plasmid contains a STOP codon at the end of the codon-optimized ORF. For the version of this plasmid that does not contain a STOP codon, please see Addgene plasmid 132185 For more information on the full Resolute plasmid collection, please see www.addgene.org/depositor-collections/re-solute/. Please provide your feedback on this plasmid to the RESOLUTE consortium by filling out their RESOLUTE repository feedback form: https://forms.office.com/Pages/ResponsePage.aspx?id=0e05yklzmkS7rjFGQL4N7z4feCLQvEJAmVcOCM_u885UN1JJRko0Ukg4TVQwNTZLOUxPQVJWT1NHUCQlQCN0PWcu
How to cite: pDONR221-SLC7A4_STOP was a gift from RESOLUTE Consortium & Giulio Superti-Furga (Addgene plasmid # 161351 ; http://n2t.net/addgene:161351 ; RRID:Addgene_161351)
