>Addgene plasmid #161351 | pDONR221-SLC7A4_STOP | depositor partial sequence | sequence record 312637 | Codon-optimized ORF of SLC7A4
ATGGCAAGGGGACTGCCAACAATCGCATCCCTGGCAAGGCTGTGCCAGAAGCTGAACAGACTGAAGCCCC
TGGAGGACAGCACCATGGAGACATCCCTGCGGAGATGTCTGAGCACCCTGGATCTGACACTGCTGGGAGT
GGGAGGAATGGTGGGATCCGGACTGTACGTGCTGACCGGAGCAGTGGCAAAGGAGGTGGCAGGACCTGCC
GTGCTGCTGTCCTTTGGCGTGGCAGCAGTGGCATCTCTGCTGGCCGCCCTGTGCTATGCAGAGTTCGGAG
CAAGGGTGCCAAGAACCGGAAGCGCCTACCTGTTTACATATGTCTCAATGGGAGAGCTTTGGGCCTTCCT
GATCGGCTGGAACGTGCTGCTGGAGTACATCATCGGAGGAGCAGCAGTGGCAAGGGCATGGTCTGGCTAT
CTGGACAGCATGTTTTCCCACTCTATCAGAAATTTCACCGAGACACACGTGGGATCCTGGCAGGTGCCAC
TGCTGGGACACTACCCTGATTTTCTGGCAGCAGGAATCATCCTGCTGGCATCTGCCTTCGTGAGCTGCGG
AGCACGGGTGAGCTCCTGGCTGAACCACACATTCAGCGCCATCTCCCTGCTGGTCATCCTGTTCATCGTG
ATCCTGGGCTTCATCCTGGCCCAGCCACACAATTGGAGCGCCGACGAGGGAGGATTTGCACCTTTCGGCT
TTTCTGGCGTGATGGCCGGCACCGCCAGCTGTTTCTACGCCTTTGTGGGCTTCGATGTGATCGCAGCATC
TAGCGAGGAGGCACAGAACCCAAGGCGCTCCGTGCCACTGGCAATCGCAATCTCTCTGGCAATCGCAGCA
GGAGCCTATATCCTGGTGTCCACCGTGCTGACACTGATGGTGCCATGGCACTCCCTGGACCCAGATTCTG
CCCTGGCAGACGCCTTTTACCAGAGGGGCTATAGATGGGCAGGCTTCATCGTGGCAGCAGGATCTATCTG
TGCCATGAATACAGTGCTGCTGTCCCTGCTGTTTTCTCTGCCCAGGATCGTGTACGCAATGGCAGCAGAC
GGACTGTTCTTTCAGGTGTTCGCACACGTGCACCCTAGGACCCAGGTGCCAGTGGCAGGCACACTGGCCT
TTGGCCTGCTGACCGCCTTCCTGGCCCTGCTGCTGGATCTGGAGAGCCTGGTGCAGTTCCTGTCCCTGGG
CACCCTGCTGGCCTATACCTTTGTGGCCACATCCATCATCGTGCTGAGGTTCCAGAAGTCCTCTCCCCCT
AGCTCCCCTGGACCAGCATCCCCAGGACCTCTGACAAAGCAGCAGTCTAGCTTTTCTGACCACCTGCAGC
TGGTGGGAACCGTGCACGCAAGCGTGCCAGAGCCAGGAGAGCTGAAGCCTGCCCTGAGGCCATACCTGGG
CTTCCTGGATGGCTATAGCCCAGGAGCAGTGGTGACATGGGCACTGGGCGTGATGCTGGCATCCGCCATC
ACAATCGGCTGCGTGCTGGTGTTTGGCAACTCTACCCTGCACCTGCCTCACTGGGGCTACATCCTGCTGC
TGCTGCTGACCTCTGTGATGTTTCTGCTGAGCCTGCTGGTGCTGGGAGCACACCAGCAGCAGTATCGGGA
GGACCTGTTCCAGATCCCTATGGTGCCACTGATCCCCGCCCTGAGCATCGTGCTGAATATCTGTCTGATG
CTGAAGCTGAGCTACCTGACCTGGGTGAGATTTTCCATCTGGCTGCTGATGGGCCTGGCCGTGTACTTCG
GCTATGGCATCAGGCACTCTAAGGAGAACCAGCGCGAGCTGCCTGGCCTGAATTCTACACACTATGTGGT
GTTCCCAAGAGGCAGCCTGGAGGAGACCGTGCAGGCCATGCAGCCACCCAGCCAGGCCCCCGCCCAGGAT
CCTGGCCACATGGAGTAA
